Addgene plasmid #86488: pCAM72
Purpose: Expresses T4_gp23-mRFP1
Depositing lab: Pamela Silver. Depositing organization: Harvard Medical School. Publication: A distributed cell division counter reveals growth dynamics in the gut microbiota. Myhrvold C, Kotula JW, Hicks WM, Conway NJ, Silver PA. Nat Commun. 2015 Nov 30;6:10039. doi: 10.1038/ncomms10039. PubMed 26615910.
Backbone
  Vector backbone: pWW307
  Modifications to backbone: constitutive mRFP1 on the backbone is fused to the C terminus of T4_gp23
  Vector type: Bacterial Expression
Growth in bacteria
  Bacterial resistance: Ampicillin, 100 μg/mL
  Growth temperature: 37°C
  Growth strain: DP10
  Copy number: Unknown
Gene/Insert
  Gene/Insert name: T4_gp23-mRFP1
  Promoter: pBAD
  Tag / fusion protein: mRFP1 (C terminal on insert)
  Cloning method: Gibson Cloning
  Sequencing primers: 5′ pBAD Forward from Eton Bio; 3′ pBAD Reverse from Eton Bio
Terms and licenses: Academic/Nonprofit Terms; Industry Terms: Not Available to Industry
How to cite: pCAM72 was a gift from Pamela Silver (Addgene plasmid # 86488 ; http://n2t.net/addgene:86488 ; RRID:Addgene_86488)
