[The description below was written by a language model from this plasmid's Addgene catalogue record and pLannotate feature annotations shown in this document.]
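Description:
pCAM72 is a bacterial expression plasmid of about 6.1 kb, built on the pWW307 backbone, that produces a fusion of the bacteriophage T4 major capsid protein gp23 to the red fluorescent protein mRFP1. It is maintained in E. coli through a ColE1/pMB1-type origin of replication, which the feature annotation classes as high-copy although the catalogue lists copy number as unknown. Selection is by ampicillin resistance from a β-lactamase gene under its own promoter.

The payload is a single open reading frame in which the gp23 coding sequence runs directly into mRFP1, a monomeric DsRed derivative, placing the fluorophore at the C terminus of the capsid protein. According to the record, this was made by Gibson assembly, joining gp23 to the mRFP1 already carried on the parental backbone. Transcription is driven by the araBAD (pBAD) promoter, and the divergently oriented araC gene on the same plasmid supplies the regulator that represses the promoter in the absence of L-arabinose and activates it when the sugar is present, giving inducible, titratable expression. The fusion is followed by rrnB T1 and T7Te terminators, and further downstream lie a short tag-derived fragment, a 5S rRNA segment and another rrnB T1 element, which appear to be remnants of a pBAD-type vector rather than functional parts of the design.

gp23 normally self-associates into the hexamers that make up most of the T4 capsid, and its folding depends on host GroEL together with the phage chaperone gp31, which is not annotated on this plasmid. The associated publication concerns a cell division counter for tracking bacterial growth dynamics in the gut microbiota, but the record does not spell out the specific role of this fusion beyond expressing fluorescently labelled gp23.
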