Features (pLannotate 1.2.2; 13 found; start..end, strand, type, name):
     15..299     +  promoter       araBAD promoter: araBAD; promoter of the L-arabinose operon of E. coli; the araC regulatory gene is transcribed in the opposite direction (Guzman et al., 1995)
    325..1887    +  CDS            gp23: CAPSH_BPT4 - Experimental evidence at protein level: Swiss-Prot protein existence level 1. Major capsid protein that self-associates to form hexamers, building most of the capsid in association with pentons made of the capsid vertex protein and one dodecamer of the portal protein. The major capsid protein self-associates to form 160 hexamers, building most of the T=13 laevo capsid. Folding of major capsid protein requires the assistance of two chaperones, the host chaperone groL acting with the phage encoded gp23-specific chaperone, gp31. The capsid also contains two nonessential outer capsid
   1888..2565    +  CDS            mRFP1: monomeric derivative of DsRed (Campbell et al., 2002)
   2583..2654    +  terminator     rrnB T1 terminator: transcription terminator T1 from the E. coli rrnB gene
   2670..2697    +  terminator     T7Te terminator: phage T7 early transcription terminator
   2783..2800    +  CDS            capTEV™ (fragment): composite tag for in vivo biotinylation, TEV protease cleavage, and 6xHis tagging
   2907..3022    +  ncRNA          5S rRNA: Accession: RF00001 - 5S ribosomal RNA
   3026..3072    +  terminator     rrnB T1 terminator: transcription terminator T1 from the E. coli rrnB gene
   3285..3873    -  rep_origin     ori: high-copy-number ColE1/pMB1/pBR322/pUC origin of replication
   4044..4904    -  CDS            AmpR: β-lactamase; bla; confers resistance to ampicillin, carbenicillin, and related antibiotics
   4905..5009    -  promoter       AmpR promoter: bla
   5099..5142    -  terminator     bacterial terminator: putative bacterial transcription terminator
   5201..6079    -  CDS            araC: L-arabinose regulatory protein; araC
>Addgene plasmid #86488 | pCAM72 | addgene full sequence | sequence record 173216 | Addgene NGS Result
CCCGCCATTCAGAGAAGAAACCAATTGTCCATATTGCATCAGACATTGCCGTCACTGCGTCTTTTACTGG
CTCTTCTCGCTAACCAAACCGGTAACCCCGCTTATTAAAAGCATTCTGTAACAAAGCGGGACCAAAGCCA
TGACAAAAACGCGTAACAAAAGTGTCTATAATCACGGCAGAAAAGTCCACATTGATTATTTGCACGGCGT
CACACTTTGCTATGCCATAGCATTTTTATCCATAAGATTAGCGGATCTTACCTGACGCTTTTTATCGCAA
CTCTCTACTGTTTCTCCATACCCGCTAGCAAAGAGGAGAAAAGAATGACTATCAAAACTAAAGCTGAACT
TTTGAACAAATGGAAGCCATTACTGGAAGGTGAAGGTTTACCGGAAATTGCTAATAGCAAACAAGCGATT
ATCGCTAAAATCTTTGAAAACCAGGAAAAAGATTTCCAGACAGCTCCGGAATATAAAGACGAAAAAATTG
CTAAGGCATTCGGTTCTTTCTTAACAGAAGCTGAAATCGGTGGTGACCACGGTTACAATGCTACCAACAT
CGCTGCAGGTCAGACTTCTGGCGCAGTAACTCAGATTGGCCCAGCTGTTATGGGTATGGTACGTCGTGCT
ATTCCTAACCTGATTGCTTTCGATATTTGTGGTGTTCAGCCGATGAACAGCCCGACTGGCCAGGTATTCG
CACTGCGCGCAGTATATGGTAAAGACCCAGTGGCTGCCGGTGCTAAAGAAGCATTCCACCCAATGTATGG
TCCAGATGCAATGTTCTCTGGTCAGGGTGCTGCTAAGAAATTCCCAGCTCTGGCTGCTAGCACACAAACC
ACAGTAGGTGATATCTATACTCACTTCTTCCAGGAAACTGGTACTGTATATCTGCAAGCTTCTGTTCAAG
TAACAATCGATGCTGGTGCGACTGATGCTGCTAAATTAGATGCTGAAATTAAGAAACAAATGGAAGCTGG
TGCACTGGTAGAAATCGCTGAAGGTATGGCTACTTCTATCGCTGAACTCCAGGAAGGTTTCAATGGTTCT
ACCGATAACCCATGGAATGAAATGGGCTTCCGTATCGATAAGCAAGTTATCGAAGCTAAATCTCGTCAGC
TGAAAGCTGCTTACTCTATTGAATTAGCACAAGACCTCCGCGCTGTTCACGGTATGGATGCTGATGCTGA
ACTGTCTGGTATTCTGGCTACAGAAATTATGCTGGAAATCAACCGTGAAGTTGTTGATTGGATTAACTAC
TCAGCTCAGGTTGGTAAATCTGGTATGACCCTGACTCCGGGTTCTAAAGCTGGTGTATTTGACTTCCAGG
ACCCAATTGATATTCGTGGTGCTCGCTGGGCGGGTGAATCCTTTAAAGCTCTGTTGTTCCAGATTGACAA
AGAAGCAGTTGAAATTGCTCGTCAGACCGGTCGTGGTGAAGGTAACTTCATTATCGCTTCCCGTAACGTA
GTTAACGTTTTGGCTTCAGTTGATACCGGCATTTCTTATGCTGCACAGGGTCTGGCTACCGGCTTTAGCA
CTGATACTACCAAGTCAGTATTTGCTGGTGTTCTGGGTGGTAAATACCGCGTATATATCGACCAGTATGC
TAAACAGGATTATTTCACTGTAGGTTATAAAGGTCCGAACGAAATGGATGCTGGTATTTACTATGCTCCA
TATGTAGCTCTGACTCCGCTGCGTGGTTCCGATCCGAAGAACTTCCAACCGGTAATGGGATTCAAAACTC
GTTACGGTATCGGTATCAACCCATTTGCAGAATCCGCTGCTCAGGCTCCGGCTTCTCGCATCCAGAGCGG
TATGCCTTCTATTCTGAATAGCCTTGGTAAAAACGCTTACTTTAGACGTGTATATGTTAAAGGTATCATG
GCGAGTAGCGAAGACGTTATCAAAGAGTTCATGCGTTTCAAAGTTCGTATGGAAGGTTCCGTTAACGGTC
ACGAGTTCGAAATCGAAGGTGAAGGTGAAGGTCGTCCGTACGAAGGTACCCAGACCGCTAAACTGAAAGT
TACCAAAGGTGGTCCGCTGCCGTTCGCTTGGGACATCCTGTCCCCGCAGTTCCAGTACGGTTCCAAAGCT
TACGTTAAACACCCGGCTGACATCCCGGACTACCTGAAACTGTCCTTCCCGGAAGGTTTCAAATGGGAAC
GTGTTATGAACTTCGAAGACGGTGGTGTTGTTACCGTTACCCAGGACTCCTCCCTGCAAGACGGTGAGTT
CATCTACAAAGTTAAACTGCGTGGTACCAACTTCCCGTCCGACGGTCCGGTTATGCAGAAAAAAACCATG
GGTTGGGAAGCTTCCACCGAACGTATGTACCCGGAAGACGGTGCTCTGAAAGGTGAAATCAAAATGCGTC
TGAAACTGAAAGACGGTGGTCACTACGACGCTGAAGTTAAAACCACCTACATGGCTAAAAAACCGGTTCA
GCTGCCGGGTGCTTACAAAACCGACATCAAACTGGACATCACCTCCCACAACGAAGACTACACCATCGTT
GAACAGTACGAACGTGCTGAAGGTCGTCACTCCACCGGTGCTTAATAAGGATCTCCAGGCATCAAATAAA
ACGAAAGGCTCAGTCGAAAGACTGGGCCTTTCGTTTTATCTGTTGTTTGTCGGTGAACGCTCTCTACTAG
AGTCACACTGGCTCACCTTCGGGTGGGCCTTTCTGCGTTTATAGGATCCTAACTCGAGTAATGAGAAGCT
TGGGCCCGAACAAAAACTCATCTCAGAAGAGGATCTGAATAGCGCCGTCGACCATCATCATCATCATCAT
TGAGTTTAAACGGTCTCCAGCTTGGCTGTTTTGGCGGATGAGAGAAGATTTTCAGCCTGATACAGATTAA
ATCAGAACGCAGAAGCGGTCTGATAAAACAGAATTTGCCTGGCGGCAGTAGCGCGGTGGTCCCACCTGAC
CCCATGCCGAACTCAGAAGTGAAACGCCGTAGCGCCGATGGTAGTGTGGGGTCTCCCCATGCGAGAGTAG
GGAACTGCCAGGCATCAAATAAAACGAAAGGCTCAGTCGAAAGACTGGGCCTTTCGTTTTATCTGTTGTT
TGTCGGTGAACTAATTTCTAGACTGCAGGCTTCCTCGCTCACTGACTCGCTGCGCTCGGTCGTTCGGCTG
CGGCGAGCGGTATCAGCTCACTCAAAGGCGGTAATACGGTTATCCACAGAATCAGGGGATAACGCAGGAA
AGAACATGTGAGCAAAAGGCCAGCAAAAGGCCAGGAACCGTAAAAAGGCCGCGTTGCTGGCGTTTTTCCA
CAGGCTCCGCCCCCCTGACGAGCATCACAAAAATCGACGCTCAAGTCAGAGGTGGCGAAACCCGACAGGA
CTATAAAGATACCAGGCGTTTCCCCCTGGAAGCTCCCTCGTGCGCTCTCCTGTTCCGACCCTGCCGCTTA
CCGGATACCTGTCCGCCTTTCTCCCTTCGGGAAGCGTGGCGCTTTCTCATAGCTCACGCTGTAGGTATCT
CAGTTCGGTGTAGGTCGTTCGCTCCAAGCTGGGCTGTGTGCACGAACCCCCCGTTCAGCCCGACCGCTGC
GCCTTATCCGGTAACTATCGTCTTGAGTCCAACCCGGTAAGACACGACTTATCGCCACTGGCAGCAGCCA
CTGGTAACAGGATTAGCAGAGCGAGGTATGTAGGCGGTGCTACAGAGTTCTTGAAGTGGTGGCCTAACTA
CGGCTACACTAGAAGAACAGTATTTGGTATCTGCGCTCTGCTGAAGCCAGTTACCTTCGGAAAAAGAGTT
GGTAGCTCTTGATCCGGCAAACAAACCACCGCTGGTAGCGGTGGTTTTTTTGTTTGCAAGCAGCAGATTA
CGCGCAGAAAAAAAGGATCTCAAGAAGATCCTTTGATCTTTTCTACGGGGTCTGACGCTCAGTGGAACGA
AAACTCACGTTAAGGGATTTTGGTCATGAGATTATCAAAAAGGATCTTCACCTAGATCCTTTTAAATTAA
AAATGAAGTTTTAAATCAATCTAAAGTATATATGAGTAAACTTGGTCTGACAGTTACCAATGCTTAATCA
GTGAGGCACCTATCTCAGCGATCTGTCTATTTCGTTCATCCATAGTTGCCTGACTCCCCGTCGTGTAGAT
AACTACGATACGGGAGGGCTTACCATCTGGCCCCAGTGCTGCAATGATACCGCGAGACCCACGCTCACCG
GCTCCAGATTTATCAGCAATAAACCAGCCAGCCGGAAGGGCCGAGCGCAGAAGTGGTCCTGCAACTTTAT
CCGCCTCCATCCAGTCTATTAATTGTTGCCGGGAAGCTAGAGTAAGTAGTTCGCCAGTTAATAGTTTGCG
CAACGTTGTTGCCATTGCTACAGGCATCGTGGTGTCACGCTCGTCGTTTGGTATGGCTTCATTCAGCTCC
GGTTCCCAACGATCAAGGCGAGTTACATGATCCCCCATGTTGTGCAAAAAAGCGGTTAGCTCCTTCGGTC
CTCCGATCGTTGTCAGAAGTAAGTTGGCCGCAGTGTTATCACTCATGGTTATGGCAGCACTGCATAATTC
TCTTACTGTCATGCCATCCGTAAGATGCTTTTCTGTGACTGGTGAGTACTCAACCAAGTCATTCTGAGAA
TAGTGTATGCGGCGACCGAGTTGCTCTTGCCCGGCGTCAATACGGGATAATACCGCGCCACATAGCAGAA
CTTTAAAAGTGCTCATCATTGGAAAACGTTCTTCGGGGCGAAAACTCTCAAGGATCTTACCGCTGTTGAG
ATCCAGTTCGATGTAACCCACTCGTGCACCCAACTGATCTTCAGCATCTTTTACTTTCACCAGCGTTTCT
GGGTGAGCAAAAACAGGAAGGCAAAATGCCGCAAAAAAGGGAATAAGGGCGACACGGAAATGTTGAATAC
TCATACTCTTCCTTTTTCAATATTATTGAAGCATTTATCAGGGTTATTGTCTCATGAGCGGATACATATT
TGAATGTATTTAGAAAAATAAACAAATAGGGGTTCCGCGCACATTTCCCCGAAAAGTGCCACCTGACGTC
TAAGAAACCATTATTATCATGACATTAACCTATAAAAATAGGCGTATCACGAGGCAGAATTTCAGATAAA
AAAAATCCTTAGCTTTCGCTAAGGATGATTTCTGGAATTCACTAGTCTATGCTACTCCATCGAGCCGTCA
ATTGTCTGATTCGTTACCAATTATGACAACTTGACGGCTACATCATTCACTTTTTCTTCACAACCGGCAC
GGAACTCGCTCGGGCTGGCCCCGGTGCATTTTTTAAATACCCGCGAGAAATAGAGTTGATCGTCAAAACC
AACATTGCGACCGACGGTGGCGATAGGCATCCGGGTGGTGCTCAAAAGCAGCTTCGCCTGGCTGATACGT
TGGTCCTCGCGCCAGCTTAAGACGCTAATCCCTAACTGCTGGCGGAAAAGACGTGACAGACGCGACGGCG
ACAAGCAAACATGCTGTGCGACGCTGGCGATATCAAAATTGCTGTCTGCCAGGTGATCGCTGATGTACTG
ACAAGCCTCGCGTACCCGATTATCCATCGGTGGATGGAGCGACTCGTTAATCGCTTCCATGCGCCGCAGC
AACAATTGCTCAAGCAGATTTATCGCCAGCAGCTCCGAATAGCGCCCTTCCCCTTGCCCGGCGTTAATGA
TTTGCCCAAACAGGTCGCTGAAATGCGGCTGGTGCGCTTCATCCGGGCGAAAGAACCCCGTATTGGCAAA
TATTGACGGCCAGTTAAGCCATTCATGCCAGTAGGCGCGCGGACGAAAGTAAACCCACTGGTGATACCAT
TCGCGAGCCTCCGGATGACGACCGTAGTGATGAATCTCTCCTGGCGGGAACAGCAAAATATCACCCGGTC
GGCAAACAAATTCTCGTCCCTGATTTTTCACCACCCCCTGACCGCGAATGGTGAGATTGAGAATATAACC
TTTCATTCCCAGCGGTCGGTCGATAAAAAAATCGAGATAACCGTTGGCCTCAATCGGCGTTAAACCCGCC
ACCAGATGGGCATTAAACGAGTATCCCGGCAGCAGGGGATCATTTTGCGCTTCAGCCATACTTTTCATAC
T
